>Addgene plasmid #124804 | pHybr_r2a>mG2b-srt-his | addgene full sequence | sequence record 244314 | Addgene NGS Result
CTAAATTGTAAGCGTTAATATTTTGTTAAAATTCGCGTTAAATTTTTGTTAAATCAGCTCATTTTTTAAC
CAATAGGCCGAAATCGGCAAAATCCCTTATAAATCAAAAGAATAGACCGAGATAGGGTTGAGTGGCCGCT
ACAGGGCGCTCCCATTCGCCATTCAGGCTGCGCAACTGTTGGGAAGGGCGTTTCGGTGCGGGCCTCTTCG
CTATTACGCCAGCTGGCGAAAGGGGGATGTGCTGCAAGGCGATTAAGTTGGGTAACGCCAGGGTTTTCCC
AGTCACGACGTTGTAAAACGACGGCCAGTGAGCGCGACGTAATACGACTCACTATAGGGCGAATTGAAGG
AAGGCCGTCAAGGCCGCATAGAAAGATCTGAGTAGAACCAAGGTAAAAAGTGTGGGTAAAAACACATGTT
CACAGGCCTGGCTGACATGATGCTGGGCACGTATGGAGGCAAAGTCAAGAGGGCAGTGTAAGGGCCAGAA
GTGAATCCTGACCCAAGAATAGAGAGTGCTAAACCTACGTAGATCGAAGCCAACTAAAAAGACAAGCTAC
AAAACGAAGCTAAGGCCAGAGATCTTGGACTGTGAAGAGTTCAGAGAACCTAGGATCAGGAACCATTAGT
AACAGGCCAAGGAAGATAGAAGCTGCCTAGGACTTGGCAAGAGCCAACATGGTTGGACTGGAAAAGAAAG
GAGGAGACAGAAGACAGGAGAGATGTGCCAACTTGATTTTGGGCTTCACTGTTGTCCATACTGTGTGCAG
CCATATGGCCCACAGATAACAGGTTTAGCCGAGGAACACAGATACCCACATTGGACAATGGTGGGGGAAC
ACAGATACCCATACTACAGGGCTCTTTAGGGCATTTCCTGAAAGTGTACTAGGAGTGGGACTGGGCTCAA
AGGGATTAGGTGTGATCTGGCCTGGTGAGGCTGACATTGGCAAGCCCAATGGTTGGGTGTTGCCTCCTCC
ATGTGCTAGCGATCGCAGGCGCAATCTTCGCATTTCTTTTTTCCAGCTAAAACAACACCCCCATCAGTCT
ATCCACTGGCCCCTGGGTGTGGAGATACAACTGGTTCCTCTGTGACTCTGGGATGCCTGGTCAAGGGCTA
CTTCCCTGAGTCAGTGACTGTGACTTGGAACTCTGGATCCCTGTCCAGCAGTGTGCACACCTTCCCAGCT
CTCCTGCAGTCTGGACTCTACACTATGAGCAGCTCAGTGACTGTCCCCTCCAGCACCTGGCCAAGTCAGA
CCGTCACCTGCAGCGTTGCTCACCCAGCCAGCAGCACCACGGTGGACAAAAAACTTGAGCCCAGCGGGCC
CATTTCAACAATCAACCCCTGTCCTCCATGCAAGGAGTGTCACAAATGCCCAGCTCCTAACCTGGAGGGT
GGACCATCCGTCTTCATCTTCCCTCCAAATATCAAGGATGTACTCATGATCTCCCTGACACCCAAGGTCA
CGTGTGTGGTGGTGGATGTGAGCGAGGATGACCCAGACGTCCGGATCAGCTGGTTTGTGAACAACGTGGA
AGTACACACAGCTCAGACACAAACCCATAGAGAGGATTACAACAGTACTATCCGGGTGGTCAGTGCCCTC
CCCATCCAGCACCAGGACTGGATGAGTGGCAAGGAGTTCAAATGCAAGGTCAACAACAAAGACCTCCCAT
CACCCATCGAGAGAACCATCTCAAAAATTAAAGGGCTAGTCAGAGCTCCACAAGTATACATCTTGCCGCC
ACCAGCAGAGCAGTTGTCCAGGAAAGATGTCAGTCTCACTTGCCTGGTCGTGGGCTTCAACCCTGGAGAC
ATCAGTGTGGAGTGGACCAGCAATGGGCATACTGAGGAGAACTACAAGGACACCGCACCAGTCCTGGACT
CTGACGGTTCTTACTTCATATACAGCAAGCTCGATATAAAAACAAGCAAGTGGGAGAAAACAGATTCCTT
CTCATGCAACGTGAGACACGAGGGTCTGAAAAATTACTACCTGAAGAAGACCATCTCCCGGTCTCCGGGT
AAACGTACGGGAGGCGGAGGCAGCCTGCCGGAAACCGGCGGCCATCATCATCATCATCATTGAGTCGACG
TCGAGGCCCCTCTCCCTCCCCCCCCCCTAACGTTACTGGCCGAAGCCGCTTGGAATAAGGCCGGTGTGCG
TTTGTCTATATGTTATTTTCCACCATATTGCCGTCTTTTGGCAATGTGAGGGCCCGGAAACCTGGCCCTG
TCTTCTTGACGAGCATTCCTAGGGGTCTTTCCCCTCTCGCCAAAGGAATGCAAGGTCTGTTGAATGTCGT
GAAGGAAGCAGTTCCTCTGGAAGCTTCTTGAAGACAAACAACGTCTGTAGCGACCCTTTGCAGGCAGCGG
AACCCCCCACCTGGCGACAGGTGCCTCTGCGGCCAAAAGCCACGTGTATAAGATACACCTGCAAAGGCGG
CACAACCCCAGTGCCACGTTGTGAGTTGGATAGTTGTGGAAAGAGTCAAATGGCTCTCCTCAAGCGTATT
CAACAAGGGGCTGAAGGATGCCCAGAAGGTACCCCATTGTATGGGATCTGATCTGGGGCCTCGGTGCACA
TGCTTTACATGTGTTTAGTCGAGGTTAAAAAAACGTCTAGGCCCCCCGAACCACGGGGACGTGGTTTTCC
TTTGAAAAACACGATGATAATATGGCCACAGAATTCGCCACCATGGCCAAGCCTTTGTCTCAAGAAGAAT
CCACCCTCATTGAAAGAGCAACGGCTACAATCAACAGCATCCCCATCTCTGAAGACTACAGCGTCGCCAG
CGCAGCTCTCTCTAGCGACGGCCGCATCTTCACTGGTGTCAATGTATATCATTTTACTGGGGGACCTTGT
GCAGAACTCGTGGTGCTGGGCACTGCTGCTGCTGCGGCAGCTGGCAACCTGACTTGTATCGTCGCGATCG
GAAATGAGAACAGGGGCATCTTGAGCCCCTGCGGACGGTGCCGACAGGTGCTTCTCGATCTGCATCCTGG
GATCAAAGCCATAGTGAAGGACAGTGATGGACAGCCGACGGCAGTTGGGATTCGTGAATTGCTGCCCTCT
GGTTATGTGTGGGAGGGCTAAGTACTAGTCGAGTGTGCCTTCTAGTTGCCAGCCATCTGTTGTTTGCCCC
TCCCCCGTGCCTTCCTTGACCCTGGAAGGTGCCACTCCCACTGTCCTTTCCTAATAAAATGAGGAAATTG
CATCGCATTGTCTGAGTAGGTGTCATTCTATTCTGGGGGGTGGGGTGGGGCAGGACAGCAAGGGGGAGGA
TTGGGAAGACAATAGCAGGCATGCTGGGGATGCGGTGGGCTCTATGGAGATCTTGTACAACTTGGGGAGG
GTACAAAATGGAGGACTTGTAGGAGCTTGGGTCCAGACCTGTCAGACAAAATGATCACGCATACTTATTC
TTGTTGAAACAACAGCCCCATCTGTCTATCCACTGGCTCCTGGAACTGCTCTCAAAAGTAACTCCATGGT
GACCCTGGGATGCCTGGTCAAGGGCTATTTCCCTGAGTCAGTCACCGTGACCTGGAACTCTGGAGCCCTG
TCCAGCGGTGTGCACACCTTCCCAGCTGTCCTGCAGTCTGGACTCTACACTCTCACCAGCTCAGTGACTG
TACCCTCCAGCACCTGGTCCAGCCAGGCCGTCACCTGCAACGTAGCCCACCCGGCCAGCAGCACCAAGGT
GGACAAGAAAATTGGTGAGAGAACAACCAGGGGATGAGGGGCTCACTAGAGGTGAGGATAAGGCATTAGA
TTGCCTACACCAACCAGGGTGGGCAGACATCACCAGGGAGGGGGCCTCAGCCCAGGAGACCAAAAATTCT
CCTTTGTCTCCCTTCTGGAGATTTCTATGTCCTTTACACCCATTTATTAATATTCTCTGGGCCTCATGGG
CCTTCCTTTCACTGCCCGCTTTCCAGTCGGGAAACCTGTCGTGCCAGCTGCATTAACATGGTCATAGCTG
TTTCCTTGCGTATTGGGCGCTCTCCGCTTCCTCGCTCACTGACTCGCTGCGCTCGGTCGTTCGGGTAAAG
CCTGGGGTGCCTAATGAGCAAAAGGCCAGCAAAAGGCCAGGAACCGTAAAAAGGCCGCGTTGCTGGCGTT
TTTCCATAGGCTCCGCCCCCCTGACGAGCATCACAAAAATCGACGCTCAAGTCAGAGGTGGCGAAACCCG
ACAGGACTATAAAGATACCAGGCGTTTCCCCCTGGAAGCTCCCTCGTGCGCTCTCCTGTTCCGACCCTGC
CGCTTACCGGATACCTGTCCGCCTTTCTCCCTTCGGGAAGCGTGGCGCTTTCTCATAGCTCACGCTGTAG
GTATCTCAGTTCGGTGTAGGTCGTTCGCTCCAAGCTGGGCTGTGTGCACGAACCCCCCGTTCAGCCCGAC
CGCTGCGCCTTATCCGGTAACTATCGTCTTGAGTCCAACCCGGTAAGACACGACTTATCGCCACTGGCAG
CAGCCACTGGTAACAGGATTAGCAGAGCGAGGTATGTAGGCGGTGCTACAGAGTTCTTGAAGTGGTGGCC
TAACTACGGCTACACTAGAAGAACAGTATTTGGTATCTGCGCTCTGCTGAAGCCAGTTACCTTCGGAAAA
AGAGTTGGTAGCTCTTGATCCGGCAAACAAACCACCGCTGGTAGCGGTGGTTTTTTTGTTTGCAAGCAGC
AGATTACGCGCAGAAAAAAAGGATCTCAAGAAGATCCTTTGATCTTTTCTACGGGGTCTGACGCTCAGTG
GAACGAAAACTCACGTTAAGGGATTTTGGTCATGAGATTATCAAAAAGGATCTTCACCTAGATCCTTTTA
AATTAAAAATGAAGTTTTAAATCAATCTAAAGTATATATGAGTAAACTTGGTCTGACAGTTATTAGAAAA
ATTCATCCAGCAGACGATAAAACGCAATACGCTGGCTATCCGGTGCCGCAATGCCATACAGCACCAGAAA
ACGATCCGCCCATTCGCCGCCCAGTTCTTCCGCAATATCACGGGTGGCCAGCGCAATATCCTGATAACGA
TCCGCCACGCCCAGACGGCCGCAATCAATAAAGCCGCTAAAACGGCCATTTTCCACCATAATGTTCGGCA
GGCACGCATCACCATGGGTCACCACCAGATCTTCGCCATCCGGCATGCTCGCTTTCAGACGCGCAAACAG
CTCTGCCGGTGCCAGGCCCTGATGTTCTTCATCCAGATCATCCTGATCCACCAGGCCCGCTTCCATACGG
GTACGCGCACGTTCAATACGATGTTTCGCCTGATGATCAAACGGACAGGTCGCCGGGTCCAGGGTATGCA
GACGACGCATGGCATCCGCCATAATGCTCACTTTTTCTGCCGGCGCCAGATGGCTAGACAGCAGATCCTG
ACCCGGCACTTCGCCCAGCAGCAGCCAATCACGGCCCGCTTCGGTCACCACATCCAGCACCGCCGCACAC
GGAACACCGGTGGTGGCCAGCCAGCTCAGACGCGCCGCTTCATCCTGCAGCTCGTTCAGCGCACCGCTCA
GATCGGTTTTCACAAACAGCACCGGACGACCCTGCGCGCTCAGACGAAACACCGCCGCATCAGAGCAGCC
AATGGTCTGCTGCGCCCAATCATAGCCAAACAGACGTTCCACCCACGCTGCCGGGCTACCCGCATGCAGG
CCATCCTGTTCAATCATACTCTTCCTTTTTCAATATTATTGAAGCATTTATCAGGGTTATTGTCTCATGA
GCGGATACATATTTGAATGTATTTAGAAAAATAAACAAATAGGGGTTCCGCGCACATTTCCCCGAAAAGT
GCCAC
Features (pLannotate 1.2.2; 14 found; start..end, strand, type, name):
      3..134     -  rep_origin     M13 ori (fragment): M13 bacteriophage origin of replication; arrow indicates direction of (+) strand synthesis
    155..311     -  CDS            lacZα (fragment): LacZα fragment of β-galactosidase; lacZ fragment
    320..338     +  promoter       T7 promoter: promoter for bacteriophage T7 RNA polymerase
   1029..2030    +  CDS            Igh-3 (fragment): IGG2B_MOUSE - Experimental evidence at protein level: Swiss-Prot protein existence level 1. From Mus musculus (Mouse).
   2073..2090    +  CDS            capTEV™ (fragment): composite tag for in vivo biotinylation, TEV protease cleavage, and 6xHis tagging
   2218..2680    +  misc_feature   IRES: internal ribosome entry site (IRES) of the encephalomyocarditis virus (EMCV)
   2703..3101    +  CDS            BSD: blasticidin S deaminase; Aspergillus terreus BSD; confers resistance to blasticidin
   3114..3337    +  polyA_signal   bGH poly(A) signal: bovine growth hormone polyadenylation signal
   3439..3732    +  CDS            HVM63_MOUSE (fragment): Experimental evidence at protein level: Swiss-Prot protein existence level 1. Anti-influenza H3N2 neuraminidase antibody. From Mus musculus (Mouse).
   3929..3976    -  CDS            lacI (fragment): lac repressor; lacI; The lac repressor binds to the lac operator to inhibit transcription in E. coli. This inhibition can be relieved by adding lactose or isopropyl-β-D-thiogalactopyranoside (IPTG).
   4013..4053    -  rep_origin     RSF ori (fragment): Plasmids containing the RSF 1030 origin of replication can be propagated in E. coli cells that contain additional plasmids with compatible origins.
   4131..4719    -  rep_origin     ori: high-copy-number ColE1/pMB1/pBR322/pUC origin of replication
   4893..5687    -  CDS            NeoR/KanR: aminoglycoside phosphotransferase confers resistance to neomycin, kanamycin, and G418 (Geneticin®)
   5688..5792    -  promoter       AmpR promoter: bla
