[The description below was written by a language model from this plasmid's Addgene catalogue record and pLannotate feature annotations shown in this document.]
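Description:
pHybr_r2a>mG2b-srt-his is a homology-directed repair (HDR) donor plasmid built on the pHybr_r2a backbone, designed to replace the Fc region of the rat IgG2a heavy chain locus with mouse IgG2b constant-domain sequence in hybridoma cells. It is meant to be co-delivered with a Cas9/guide RNA plasmid (PX458-gR2A_ISO) that cuts the rat IgG2a locus, so that a rat IgG2a-producing hybridoma is converted into a line secreting a chimeric antibody that keeps its original variable region but carries a mouse IgG2b Fc. In bacteria the 5.8 kb plasmid is maintained at high copy through a ColE1/pUC-type origin and selected with kanamycin via a NeoR/KanR aminoglycoside phosphotransferase gene driven by the bla (AmpR) promoter. Remnants of an M13 origin, lacZα and a T7 promoter reflect the cloning-vector ancestry.

The payload is a roughly 1.1 kb murine IgG2b insert cloned between NheI and SalI, annotated as a fragment of mouse Igh-3. It carries a C-terminal sortase recognition motif (sortag) followed by a His tag; the short hit labelled capTEV most likely reflects this His tag. These tags allow site-specific sortase-mediated conjugation and affinity purification of the engineered antibody. Downstream, an EMCV IRES links a blasticidin S deaminase gene to the same transcript, terminated by a bGH polyadenylation signal. No mammalian promoter is annotated, which suggests that expression of the cassette and blasticidin resistance depend on correct integration behind the endogenous heavy chain promoter, though the record does not state this. The unannotated regions flanking the cassette, including one with an immunoglobulin heavy chain-like match, presumably serve as the homology arms, though the feature table does not label them as such.
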