Addgene plasmid #124804: pHybr_r2a>mG2b-srt-his
Purpose: HDR template to knock-in mouse IgG2b Fc domain in rat IgG2a heavy chain locus. Use in combination with PX458-gR2A_ISO to convert rat IgG2a hybridoma to mouse IgG2b producing cell lines.
Depositing lab: Ferenc Scheeren & Martijn Verdoes. Depositing organization: Leiden University Medical Center. Publication: Functional diversification of hybridoma-produced antibodies by CRISPR/HDR genomic engineering. van der Schoot JMS, Fennemann FL, Valente M, Dolen Y, Hagemans IM, Becker AMD, Le Gall CM, van Dalen D, Cevirgel A, van Bruggen JAC, Engelfriet M, Caval T, Bentlage AEH, Fransen MF, Nederend M, Leusen JHW, Heck AJR, Vidarsson G, Figdor CG, Verdoes M, Scheeren FA. Sci Adv. 2019 Aug 28;5(8):eaaw1822. doi: 10.1126/sciadv.aaw1822. eCollection 2019 Aug. PubMed 31489367.
Backbone
  Vector backbone: pHybr_r2a
  Backbone size w/o insert (bp): 4706
  Total vector size (bp): 5815
  Vector type: Mammalian Expression, Bacterial Expression, CRISPR ; HDR template
  Selectable markers: Blasticidin
Growth in bacteria
  Bacterial resistance: Kanamycin, 50 μg/mL
  Growth temperature: 37°C
  Growth strain: DH5alpha
  Copy number: High Copy
Gene/Insert
  Gene/Insert name: Murine IgG2b
  Species: M. musculus (mouse)
  Insert size (bp): 1109
  Tag / fusion protein: Sortag (LPETGG) (C terminal on insert); Histag (HHHHHH) (C terminal on insert)
  Cloning method: Restriction Enzyme; 5′ cloning site NheI (not destroyed); 3′ cloning site SalI (not destroyed)
  Sequencing primers: 5′ GTAAAACGACGGCCAGT; 3′ CACATTGCCAAAAGACGGCA
Terms and licenses: Academic/Nonprofit Terms; Industry Terms: Not Available to Industry
How to cite: pHybr_r2a>mG2b-srt-his was a gift from Ferenc Scheeren & Martijn Verdoes (Addgene plasmid # 124804 ; http://n2t.net/addgene:124804 ; RRID:Addgene_124804)
